Addgene plasmid #172843: pUC57-Amp_CRISPIE donor B2
Purpose: CRISPIE donor B2 (Zhong et al, eLife 2021), mRuby3 translational phase (0-0), excised by ACTB i4 sgRNA or DRS-1 or DRS-2 sgRNA (with SpCas9).
Depositing lab: Haining Zhong. Depositing organization: Oregon Health & Science University. Publication: High-fidelity, efficient, and reversible labeling of endogenous proteins using CRISPR-based designer exon insertion. Zhong H, Ceballos CC, Massengill CI, Muniak MA, Ma L, Qin M, Petrie SK, Mao T. Elife. 2021 Jun 8;10. pii: 64911. doi: 10.7554/eLife.64911. PubMed 34100715.
Backbone
  Vector backbone: pUC57-Amp
  Backbone size w/o insert (bp): 2671
  Total vector size (bp): 3846
  Vector type: CRISPR
Growth in bacteria
  Bacterial resistance: Ampicillin, 100 μg/mL
  Growth temperature: 37°C
  Growth strain: DH5alpha
  Copy number: High Copy
Gene/Insert
  Gene/Insert name: CRISPIE designer exon (phase 0-0) encoding mRuby3
Terms and licenses: Academic/Nonprofit Terms; Industry Terms: Not Available to Industry
How to cite: pUC57-Amp_CRISPIE donor B2 was a gift from Haining Zhong (Addgene plasmid # 172843 ; http://n2t.net/addgene:172843 ; RRID:Addgene_172843)
