[The description below was written by a language model from this plasmid's Addgene catalogue record and pLannotate feature annotations shown in this document.]
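Description:
pUC57-Amp_CRISPIE donor B2 is a 3,846 bp donor plasmid for CRISPIE (CRISPR-based designer exon insertion), built in the small bacterial cloning vector pUC57-Amp. It is maintained in E. coli at high copy through the ColE1/pUC-type origin and selected with ampicillin via the β-lactamase gene and its native promoter. The remaining backbone annotations (lac promoter, operator and CAP site, plus fragments of lacZα, lacI, rop and bom) are remnants of the pUC cloning region that flank or are interrupted by the insert. They play no role in the construct's function in mammalian cells, and no eukaryotic promoter, polyadenylation signal or selection marker is annotated.

The payload is a designer exon encoding the red fluorescent protein mRuby3 in translational phase 0-0, meaning the exon begins and ends on codon boundaries so that it keeps the reading frame when spliced between exons of matching phase. The roughly 1.2 kb insert extends beyond the annotated mRuby3 coding sequence. In the CRISPIE design, this flanking sequence would be expected to carry the intronic splice signals and the sgRNA target sites, although the feature table does not annotate them. According to the record, the module is excised from the plasmid by SpCas9 guided by the ACTB i4 sgRNA or by the DRS-1 or DRS-2 sgRNAs. The released fragment can then be inserted into a Cas9-cut intron of a target gene, where it is spliced into the mRNA to label the endogenous protein internally with mRuby3. Because the insertion junctions lie within intronic sequence, indels there generally do not disrupt the coding sequence. Cas9 and the sgRNAs are not encoded on this plasmid and must be supplied separately.
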