Features (pLannotate 1.2.2; 11 found; start..end, strand, type, name):
    184..772     -  rep_origin     ori: high-copy-number ColE1/pMB1/pBR322/pUC origin of replication
    943..1803    -  CDS            AmpR: β-lactamase; bla; confers resistance to ampicillin, carbenicillin, and related antibiotics
   1804..1908    -  promoter       AmpR promoter: bla
   2003..2038    +  CDS            rop (fragment): Rop protein, which maintains plasmids at low copy number; rop
   2140..2239    +  misc_feature   bom (fragment): basis of mobility region from pBR322
   2245..2402    -  CDS            lacZα (fragment): LacZα fragment of β-galactosidase; lacZ fragment
   2627..3337    +  CDS            mRuby3: mRuby3 is a basic (constitutively fluorescent) red fluorescent protein published in 2016, derived from Entacmaea quadricolor. It has low acid sensitivity.
   3652..3668    -  protein_bind   lac operator: The lac repressor binds to the lac operator to inhibit transcription in E. coli. This inhibition can be relieved by adding lactose or isopropyl-β-D-thiogalactopyranoside (IPTG). lac repressor encoded by lacI
   3676..3706    -  promoter       lac promoter: promoter for the E. coli lac operon
   3721..3742    -  protein_bind   CAP binding site: CAP binding activates transcription in the presence of cAMP. E. coli catabolite activator protein
   3755..1       -  CDS            lacI (fragment) (across the origin): lac repressor; lacI; The lac repressor binds to the lac operator to inhibit transcription in E. coli. This inhibition can be relieved by adding lactose or isopropyl-β-D-thiogalactopyranoside (IPTG).
>Addgene plasmid #172843 | pUC57-Amp_CRISPIE donor B2 | addgene full sequence | sequence record 340940 | Addgene NGS Result
CTCTTCCGCTTCCTCGCTCACTGACTCGCTGCGCTCGGTCGTTCGGCTGCGGCGAGCGGTATCAGCTCAC
TCAAAGGCGGTAATACGGTTATCCACAGAATCAGGGGATAACGCAGGAAAGAACATGTGAGCAAAAGGCC
AGCAAAAGGCCAGGAACCGTAAAAAGGCCGCGTTGCTGGCGTTTTTCCATAGGCTCCGCCCCCCTGACGA
GCATCACAAAAATCGACGCTCAAGTCAGAGGTGGCGAAACCCGACAGGACTATAAAGATACCAGGCGTTT
CCCCCTGGAAGCTCCCTCGTGCGCTCTCCTGTTCCGACCCTGCCGCTTACCGGATACCTGTCCGCCTTTC
TCCCTTCGGGAAGCGTGGCGCTTTCTCATAGCTCACGCTGTAGGTATCTCAGTTCGGTGTAGGTCGTTCG
CTCCAAGCTGGGCTGTGTGCACGAACCCCCCGTTCAGCCCGACCGCTGCGCCTTATCCGGTAACTATCGT
CTTGAGTCCAACCCGGTAAGACACGACTTATCGCCACTGGCAGCAGCCACTGGTAACAGGATTAGCAGAG
CGAGGTATGTAGGCGGTGCTACAGAGTTCTTGAAGTGGTGGCCTAACTACGGCTACACTAGAAGAACAGT
ATTTGGTATCTGCGCTCTGCTGAAGCCAGTTACCTTCGGAAAAAGAGTTGGTAGCTCTTGATCCGGCAAA
CAAACCACCGCTGGTAGCGGTGGTTTTTTTGTTTGCAAGCAGCAGATTACGCGCAGAAAAAAAGGATCTC
AAGAAGATCCTTTGATCTTTTCTACGGGGTCTGACGCTCAGTGGAACGAAAACTCACGTTAAGGGATTTT
GGTCATGAGATTATCAAAAAGGATCTTCACCTAGATCCTTTTAAATTAAAAATGAAGTTTTAAATCAATC
TAAAGTATATATGAGTAAACTTGGTCTGACAGTTACCAATGCTTAATCAGTGAGGCACCTATCTCAGCGA
TCTGTCTATTTCGTTCATCCATAGTTGCCTGACTCCCCGTCGTGTAGATAACTACGATACGGGAGGGCTT
ACCATCTGGCCCCAGTGCTGCAATGATACCGCGAGACCCACGCTCACCGGCTCCAGATTTATCAGCAATA
AACCAGCCAGCCGGAAGGGCCGAGCGCAGAAGTGGTCCTGCAACTTTATCCGCCTCCATCCAGTCTATTA
ATTGTTGCCGGGAAGCTAGAGTAAGTAGTTCGCCAGTTAATAGTTTGCGCAACGTTGTTGCCATTGCTAC
AGGCATCGTGGTGTCACGCTCGTCGTTTGGTATGGCTTCATTCAGCTCCGGTTCCCAACGATCAAGGCGA
GTTACATGATCCCCCATGTTGTGCAAAAAAGCGGTTAGCTCCTTCGGTCCTCCGATCGTTGTCAGAAGTA
AGTTGGCCGCAGTGTTATCACTCATGGTTATGGCAGCACTGCATAATTCTCTTACTGTCATGCCATCCGT
AAGATGCTTTTCTGTGACTGGTGAGTACTCAACCAAGTCATTCTGAGAATAGTGTATGCGGCGACCGAGT
TGCTCTTGCCCGGCGTCAATACGGGATAATACCGCGCCACATAGCAGAACTTTAAAAGTGCTCATCATTG
GAAAACGTTCTTCGGGGCGAAAACTCTCAAGGATCTTACCGCTGTTGAGATCCAGTTCGATGTAACCCAC
TCGTGCACCCAACTGATCTTCAGCATCTTTTACTTTCACCAGCGTTTCTGGGTGAGCAAAAACAGGAAGG
CAAAATGCCGCAAAAAAGGGAATAAGGGCGACACGGAAATGTTGAATACTCATACTCTTCCTTTTTCAAT
ATTATTGAAGCATTTATCAGGGTTATTGTCTCATGAGCGGATACATATTTGAATGTATTTAGAAAAATAA
ACAAATAGGGGTTCCGCGCACATTTCCCCGAAAAGTGCCACCTGACGTCTAAGAAACCATTATTATCATG
ACATTAACCTATAAAAATAGGCGTATCACGAGGCCCTTTCGTCTCGCGCGTTTCGGTGATGACGGTGAAA
ACCTCTGACACATGCAGCTCCCGGAGACGGTCACAGCTTGTCTGTAAGCGGATGCCGGGAGCAGACAAGC
CCGTCAGGGCGCGTCAGCGGGTGTTGGCGGGTGTCGGGGCTGGCTTAACTATGCGGCATCAGAGCAGATT
GTACTGAGAGTGCACCATATGCGGTGTGAAATACCGCACAGATGCGTAAGGAGAAAATACCGCATCAGGC
GCCATTCGCCATTCAGGCTGCGCAACTGTTGGGAAGGGCGATCGGTGCGGGCCTCTTCGCTATTACGCCA
GCTGGCGAAAGGGGGATGTGCTGCAAGGCGATTAAGTTGGGTAACGCCAGGGTTTTCCCAGTCACGACGT
TGTAAAACGACGGCCAGTGAATTGACGCGTATTGGGATACTAGTAAAAGGCAAACACTGGTCGGAGGAAT
TCGACGCTTCCGAGTACGGTACAGGCGGCCGCGCGTATGGCAAGCATAGCCGGGGCAAATTGCTCCAGAA
GGGTGAGAAGGCTAGAGATGTGGGAGAACTGGGTGGAAGGCAGAATCGACCACGTCTAAGGTTGTGGGTT
TACTGTGTCTTACAGTTGAAGGAAACCGGTGCCACCATGGTGTCTAAGGGCGAAGAGCTGATCAAGGAAA
ATATGCGTATGAAGGTGGTCATGGAAGGTTCGGTCAACGGCCACCAATTCAAATGCACAGGTGAAGGAGA
AGGCAGACCGTACGAGGGAGTGCAAACCATGAGGATCAAAGTCATCGAGGGAGGACCCCTGCCATTTGCC
TTTGACATTCTTGCCACGTCGTTCATGTATGGCAGCCGTACCTTTATCAAGTACCCGGCCGACATCCCTG
ATTTCTTTAAACAGTCCTTTCCTGAGGGTTTTACTTGGGAAAGAGTTACGAGATACGAAGATGGTGGAGT
CGTCACCGTCACGCAGGACACCAGCCTTGAGGATGGCGAGCTCGTCTACAACGTCAAGGTCAGAGGGGTA
AACTTTCCCTCCAATGGTCCCGTGATGCAGAAGAAGACCAAGGGTTGGGAGCCTAATACAGAGATGATGT
ATCCAGCAGATGGTGGTCTGAGAGGATACACTGACATCGCACTGAAAGTTGATGGTGGTGGCCACCTGCA
CTGCAACTTCGTGACAACTTACAGGTCAAAAAAGACCGTCGGGAACATCAAGATGCCCGGTGTCCATGCC
GTTGATCACCGCCTGGAAAGGATCGAGGAGAGTGACAATGAAACCTACGTAGTGCAAAGAGAAGTGGCAG
TTGCCAAATACAGCAACCTTGGTGGTGGCATGGACGAGCTCTACAAGTCCGGAGGTAGTGCTGGTGGTAC
CGGACTCAGATCTGGCAGCGGTGGAGGCAGCGCAGGTCCTGCCGCAGTAAGGATTCTTTCTTCCTGAATC
TCTGGGGTGCATTAAGGGTATTGCCTTAGTAGAGGGGCATGCCCCAGGGGAGTGGAGGTGGGGTGAGGGT
GGAGGACCCCGGCTATGCTTGCCATACGCGATATCGACGCTTCCGAGTACGGTACAGGCTGCAGAAAAGG
CAAACACTGGTCGGAGGAAGCTTATCCCAATGGCGCGCCGAGCTTGGCGTAATCATGGTCATAGCTGTTT
CCTGTGTGAAATTGTTATCCGCTCACAATTCCACACAACATACGAGCCGGAAGCATAAAGTGTAAAGCCT
GGGGTGCCTAATGAGTGAGCTAACTCACATTAATTGCGTTGCGCTCACTGCCCGCTTTCCAGTCGGGAAA
CCTGTCGTGCCAGCTGCATTAATGAATCGGCCAACGCGCGGGGAGAGGCGGTTTGCGTATTGGGCG
